LOCUS       Exported 7648 bp ds-DNA circular SYN 12-MAY-2021
DEFINITION  Bacterial and mammalian expression plasmid for near-infrared
            fluorescent Ca2+ indicator NIR-GECO1.
ACCESSION   .
VERSION     .
KEYWORDS    pDuEx2-NIR-GECO1
SOURCE      synthetic DNA construct
  ORGANISM  synthetic DNA construct
REFERENCE   1 (bases 1 to 7648)
  AUTHORS   Qian Y, Piatkevich KD, Mc Larney B, Abdelfattah AS, Mehta S, Murdock
            MH, Gottschalk S, Molina RS, Zhang W, Chen Y, Wu J, Drobizhev M,
            Hughes TE, Zhang J, Schreiter ER, Shoham S, Razansky D, Boyden ES,
            Campbell RE
  TITLE     A genetically encoded near-infrared fluorescent calcium ion
            indicator.
  JOURNAL   Nat Methods. 2019 Feb;16(2):171-174. doi: 10.1038/s41592-018-0294-6.
            Epub 2019 Jan 21.
  PUBMED    30664778
REFERENCE   2 (bases 1 to 7648)
  AUTHORS   .
  TITLE     Direct Submission
  JOURNAL   Exported May 12, 2021 from SnapGene Server 1.1.58
            http://www.snapgene.com
FEATURES             Location/Qualifiers
     source          1..7648
                     /organism="synthetic DNA construct"
                     /mol_type="other DNA"
     primer_bind     complement(44..63)
                     /label=pRS-marker
                     /note="pRS vectors, use to sequence yeast selectable
                     marker"
     enhancer        235..614
                     /label=CMV enhancer
                     /note="human cytomegalovirus immediate early enhancer"
     promoter        615..818
                     /label=CMV promoter
                     /note="human cytomegalovirus (CMV) immediate early
                     promoter"
     primer_bind     769..789
                     /label=CMV-F
                     /note="Human CMV immediate early promoter, forward primer"
     promoter        858..885
                     /label=tac promoter
                     /note="strong E. coli promoter; hybrid between the trp and
                     lac UV5 promoters"
     CDS             2440..2457
                     /codon_start=1
                     /product="6xHis affinity tag"
                     /label=6xHis
                     /translation="HHHHHH"
     primer_bind     complement(3242..3259)
                     /label=BGH-rev
                     /note="Bovine growth hormone terminator, reverse primer.
                     Also called BGH reverse"
     polyA_signal    3248..3472
                     /label=bGH poly(A) signal
                     /note="bovine growth hormone polyadenylation signal"
     rep_origin      3518..3946
                     /direction=RIGHT
                     /label=f1 ori
                     /note="f1 bacteriophage origin of replication; arrow
                     indicates direction of (+) strand synthesis"
     primer_bind     complement(3605..3624)
                     /label=F1ori-R
                     /note="F1 origin, reverse primer"
     primer_bind     3815..3836
                     /label=F1ori-F
                     /note="F1 origin, forward primer"
     primer_bind     complement(3955..3975)
                     /label=pBABE 3'
                     /note="SV40 enhancer, reverse primer for pBABE vectors"
     promoter        3960..4289
                     /label=SV40 promoter
                     /note="SV40 enhancer and early promoter"
     rep_origin      4140..4275
                     /label=SV40 ori
                     /note="SV40 origin of replication"
     primer_bind     4202..4221
                     /label=SV40pro-F
                     /note="SV40 promoter/origin, forward primer"
     CDS             4356..5150
                     /codon_start=1
                     /gene="aph(3')-II (or nptII)"
                     /product="aminoglycoside phosphotransferase from Tn5"
                     /label=NeoR/KanR
                     /note="confers resistance to neomycin, kanamycin, and G418
                     (Geneticin(R))"
                     /translation="MIEQDGLHAGSPAAWVERLFGYDWAQQTIGCSDAAVFRLSAQGRP
                     VLFVKTDLSGALNELQDEAARLSWLATTGVPCAAVLDVVTEAGRDWLLLGEVPGQDLLS
                     SHLAPAEKVSIMADAMRRLHTLDPATCPFDHQAKHRIERARTRMEAGLVDQDDLDEEHQ
                     GLAPAELFARLKARMPDGEDLVVTHGDACLPNIMVENGRFSGFIDCGRLGVADRYQDIA
                     LATRDIAEELGGEWADRFLVLYGIAAPDSQRIAFYRLLDEFF"
     primer_bind     complement(4410..4429)
                     /label=Neo-R
                     /note="Neomycin resistance gene, reverse primer"
     primer_bind     5020..5039
                     /label=Neo-F
                     /note="Neomycin resistance gene, forward primer"
     polyA_signal    5324..5445
                     /label=SV40 poly(A) signal
                     /note="SV40 polyadenylation signal"
     primer_bind     complement(5361..5380)
                     /label=SV40pA-R
                     /note="SV40 polyA, reverse primer"
     primer_bind     5415..5434
                     /label=EBV-rev
                     /note="SV40 polyA terminator, reverse primer"
     primer_bind     complement(5494..5510)
                     /label=M13 rev
                     /note="common sequencing primer, one of multiple similar
                     variants"
     primer_bind     complement(5494..5510)
                     /label=M13 Reverse
                     /note="In lacZ gene. Also called M13-rev"
     primer_bind     complement(5507..5529)
                     /label=M13/pUC Reverse
                     /note="In lacZ gene"
     protein_bind    5518..5534
                     /label=lac operator
                     /bound_moiety="lac repressor encoded by lacI"
                     /note="The lac repressor binds to the lac operator to
                     inhibit transcription in E. coli. This inhibition can be
                     relieved by adding lactose or
                     isopropyl-beta-D-thiogalactopyranoside (IPTG)."
     promoter        complement(5542..5572)
                     /label=lac promoter
                     /note="promoter for the E. coli lac operon"
     protein_bind    5587..5608
                     /label=CAP binding site
                     /bound_moiety="E. coli catabolite activator protein"
                     /note="CAP binding activates transcription in the presence
                     of cAMP."
     primer_bind     complement(5725..5742)
                     /label=L4440
                     /note="L4440 vector, forward primer"
     rep_origin      complement(5896..6481)
                     /direction=LEFT
                     /label=ori
                     /note="high-copy-number ColE1/pMB1/pBR322/pUC origin of
                     replication"
     primer_bind     complement(5976..5995)
                     /label=pBR322ori-F
                     /note="pBR322 origin, forward primer"
     CDS             complement(6652..7512)
                     /codon_start=1
                     /gene="bla"
                     /product="beta-lactamase"
                     /label=AmpR
                     /note="confers resistance to ampicillin, carbenicillin, and
                     related antibiotics"
                     /translation="MSIQHFRVALIPFFAAFCLPVFAHPETLVKVKDAEDQLGARVGYI
                     ELDLNSGKILESFRPEERFPMMSTFKVLLCGAVLSRIDAGQEQLGRRIHYSQNDLVEYS
                     PVTEKHLTDGMTVRELCSAAITMSDNTAANLLLTTIGGPKELTAFLHNMGDHVTRLDRW
                     EPELNEAIPNDERDTTMPVAMATTLRKLLTGELLTLASRQQLIDWMEADKVAGPLLRSA
                     LPAGWFIADKSGAGERGSRGIIAALGPDGKPSRIVVIYTTGSQATMDERNRQIAEIGAS
                     LIKHW"
     primer_bind     7275..7294
                     /label=Amp-R
                     /note="Ampicillin resistance gene, reverse primer"
     promoter        complement(7513..7617)
                     /gene="bla"
                     /label=AmpR promoter
ORIGIN
        1 gacggatcgg gagatctccc gatcccctat ggtgcactct cagtacaatc tgctctgatg
       61 ccgcatagtt aagccagtat ctgctccctg cttgtgtgtt ggaggtcgct gagtagtgcg
      121 cgagcaaaat ttaagctaca acaaggcaag gcttgaccga caattgcatg aagaatctgc
      181 ttagggttag gcgttttgcg ctgcttcgcg atgtacgggc cagatatacg cgttgacatt
      241 gattattgac tagttattaa tagtaatcaa ttacggggtc attagttcat agcccatata
      301 tggagttccg cgttacataa cttacggtaa atggcccgcc tggctgaccg cccaacgacc
      361 cccgcccatt gacgtcaata atgacgtatg ttcccatagt aacgccaata gggactttcc
      421 attgacgtca atgggtggag tatttacggt aaactgccca cttggcagta catcaagtgt
      481 atcatatgcc aagtacgccc cctattgacg tcaatgacgg taaatggccc gcctggcatt
      541 atgcccagta catgacctta tgggactttc ctacttggca gtacatctac gtattagtca
      601 tcgctattac catggtgatg cggttttggc agtacatcaa tgggcgtgga tagcggtttg
      661 actcacgggg atttccaagt ctccacccca ttgacgtcaa tgggagtttg ttttggcacc
      721 aaaatcaacg ggactttcca aaatgtcgta acaactccgc cccattgacg caaatgggcg
      781 gtaggcgtgt acggtgggag gtctatataa gcagagctct ctggctaact agagaaccca
      841 ctgcttactg gtccggattg acaattaatc atcggctcgt ataatatacc cgtttttttg
      901 ggctagaaat aattttgtct aactttaaga aggagatatc tcgagatgtc ggtaccgctg
      961 actacctcag cattcggcca cgcgtttctg gctaactgtg aacgtgagca gatccacctg
     1021 gcgggctcca ttcagccgca cggtatcctg ctggctgtta aagagcctga caacgtggtg
     1081 atccaggctt ctattaacgc tgcggagttc ctgaacacca actttgttgt tggccgtccg
     1141 ctgcgtgacc tgggcggcga tctgcctttg cagatcctgc cgcacctgaa cggcccgctg
     1201 cacctggctc cgatgaccct gcgttgtact gtgggttctc cgccgcgtcg tgtggactgt
     1261 accattcatc gaccgtctaa cggcggcctg atcgtagaac tggaaccagc aaccaaggcc
     1321 actaacattg cgccggctct ggtcggtgcg cttcatcgta tcacttcttc atcctccctg
     1381 atgggcctgt gtgacgaaac cgcgactatt ttccgtgaga ttactggctt cgaccgtgtg
     1441 atggtaatgc gtctcggcgc gcttgacgat ctgactgaag agcagatcgc agagattaaa
     1501 gaggctttct ccctatttga caaggacggg gacgggacga taacaaccaa ggagctgggg
     1561 acggtgttcc ggtctctggg gcagaacccc acagaagcag agctgcagga catgatcaat
     1621 gaagtagatg ccgatggcga cggcacattc gacttccctg agttcctgac gatgatggca
     1681 aggaaaatga atgactcaga cagtgaagag gaaattagag aagcgttccg cgtgtttgat
     1741 aaggacggca atggctacat cggcgcagca gagcttcgcc acgtgatgac agaccttggt
     1801 gagaagttaa ctgatgagga ggttgatgaa atgatcaggg tagcagacaa cgatggggat
     1861 ggtcaggtaa actacgaaga gtttgtacaa atgatgacag cgaagggtgg cggaggttct
     1921 gtagattcat cacgtcgtaa gtggaataag gcaggtcacg cagtcagagc tataggtcgg
     1981 ctgagctcgc gtaggcatga tttgctgtcc gaatgtcgtc gtgcggacct ggaagcgttc
     2041 ctgggtaacc gctacccggc gtctactatt ccgcagatcg ctcgtcgcct gtacgaactt
     2101 aaccgtgttc gcctgctggt agatgtgaac tatactccgg ttccgctaca gccgcgcatc
     2161 agcccgctga acggtcgtga tctggatatg tccctgtctt gcctgcgctc tatgtccccg
     2221 atccaccaga aatacatgca ggacatgggc gttggcgcaa ccctggtttg ctctctgatg
     2281 gtgtctggtc gtctgtgggg tctgatcgtt tgccaccact acgaaccgcg cttcgttccg
     2341 tcccacattc gcgctgctgg cgaagcgctg gcggaaactt gtgcgaaccg catcgcgacg
     2401 ctggagagct ttgcacagtc tcagtccaaa tgaaagcttc atcatcacca tcaccattga
     2461 aagaaggaga tatacatacc catgagtgtc aacttagctt cccagttgcg ggaagggacg
     2521 aaaaaatccc actccatggc ggagaacgtc ggctttgtca aatgcttcct caagggcgtt
     2581 gtcgagaaaa attcctaccg taagctggtt ggcaatctct actttgtcta cagtgccatg
     2641 gaagaggaaa tggcaaaatt taaggaccat cccatcctca gccacattta cttccccgaa
     2701 ctcaaccgca aacaaagcct agagcaagac ctgcaattct attacggctc caactggcgg
     2761 caagaagtga aaatttctgc cgctggccaa gcctatgtgg accgagtccg gcaagtggcc
     2821 gctacggccc ctgaattgtt ggtggcccat tcctacaccc gttacctggg ggatctttcc
     2881 ggcggtcaaa ttctcaagaa aattgcccaa aatgccatga atctccacga tggtggcaca
     2941 gctttctatg aatttgccga cattgatgac gaaaaggctt ttaaaaatac ctaccgtcaa
     3001 gctatgaatg atctgcccat tgaccaagcc accgccgaac ggattgtgga tgaagccaat
     3061 gacgcctttg ccatgaacat gaaaatgttc aacgaacttg aaggcaacct gatcaaggcg
     3121 atcggcatta tggtgttcaa cagcctcacc cgtcgccgca gtcaaggcag caccgaagtt
     3181 ggcctcgcca cctccgaagg ctagtctaga tctagagggc ccgtttaaac ccgctgatca
     3241 gcctcgactg tgccttctag ttgccagcca tctgttgttt gcccctcccc cgtgccttcc
     3301 ttgaccctgg aaggtgccac tcccactgtc ctttcctaat aaaatgagga aattgcatcg
     3361 cattgtctga gtaggtgtca ttctattctg gggggtgggg tggggcagga cagcaagggg
     3421 gaggattggg aagacaatag caggcatgct ggggatgcgg tgggctctat ggcttctgag
     3481 gcggaaagaa ccagctgggg ctctaggggg tatccccnnn nnnnnnnnnn nnnnnnnnnn
     3541 nnnnnnnnnn nnnnnnnnnn nnnnnnnnnn nnnnnnnnnn nnnnnnnnnn nnnnnnnnnn
     3601 nnnnnnnnnn nnnnnnnnnn nnnnnnnnnn nnnnnnnnnn ncnnnnnnnn nnnnnnnnnn
     3661 nnnnnnnnnn nnnnnnnnnn nnnnnnnnnn nnnnnnnnnn nnnnnnnnnn nnnnnnnnnn
     3721 nnnnnnnnnn nnnannnnnn nnnnnnnnnn nnnnnnnnnn nnnnnnnnnn nnnnnnnnnn
     3781 nnncctttga cgttggagtc cacgttcttt aatagtggac tcttgttcca aactggaaca
     3841 acactcaacc ctatctcggt ctattctttt gatttataag ggattttgcc gatttcggcc
     3901 tattggttaa aaaatgagct gatttaacaa aaatttaacg cgaattaatt ctgtggaatg
     3961 tgtgtcagtt agggtgtgga aagtccccag gctccccagc aggcagaagt atgcaaagca
     4021 tgcatctcaa ttagtcagca accaggtgtg gaaagtcccc aggctcccca gcaggcagaa
     4081 gtatgcaaag catgcatctc aattagtcag caaccatagt cccgccccta actccgccca
     4141 tcccgcccct aactccgccc agttccgccc attctccgcc ccatggctga ctaatttttt
     4201 ttatttatgc agaggccgag gccgcctctg cctctgagct attccagaag tagtgaggag
     4261 gcttttttgg aggcctaggc ttttgcaaaa agctcccggg agcttgtata tccattttcg
     4321 gatctgatca agagacagga tgaggatcgt ttcgcatgat tgaacaagat ggattgcacg
     4381 caggttctcc ggccgcttgg gtggagaggc tattcggcta tgactgggca caacagacaa
     4441 tcggctgctc tgatgccgcc gtgttccggc tgtcagcgca ggggcgcccg gttctttttg
     4501 tcaagaccga cctgtccggt gccctgaatg aactgcagga cgaggcagcg cggctatcgt
     4561 ggctggccac gacgggcgtt ccttgcgcag ctgtgctcga cgttgtcact gaagcgggaa
     4621 gggactggct gctattgggc gaagtgccgg ggcaggatct cctgtcatct caccttgctc
     4681 ctgccgagaa agtatccatc atggctgatg caatgcggcg gctgcatacg cttgatccgg
     4741 ctacctgccc attcgaccac caagcgaaac atcgcatcga gcgagcacgt actcggatgg
     4801 aagccggtct tgtcgatcag gatgatctgg acgaagagca tcaggggctc gcgccagccg
     4861 aactgttcgc caggctcaag gcgcgcatgc ccgacggcga ggatctcgtc gtgacccatg
     4921 gcgatgcctg cttgccgaat atcatggtgg aaaatggccg cttttctgga ttcatcgact
     4981 gtggccggct gggtgtggcg gaccgctatc aggacatagc gttggctacc cgtgatattg
     5041 ctgaagagct tggcggcgaa tgggctgacc gcttcctcgt gctttacggt atcgccgctc
     5101 ccgattcgca gcgcatcgcc ttctatcgcc ttcttgacga gttcttctga gcgggactct
     5161 ggggttcgaa atgaccgacc aagcgacgcc caacctgcca tcacgagatt tcgattccac
     5221 cgccgccttc tatgaaaggt tgggcttcgg aatcgttttc cgggacgccg gctggatgat
     5281 cctccagcgc ggggatctca tgctggagtt cttcgcccac cccaacttgt ttattgcagc
     5341 ttataatggt tacaaataaa gcaatagcat cacaaatttc acaaataaag catttttttc
     5401 actgcattct agttgtggtt tgtccaaact catcaatgta tcttatcatg tctgtatacc
     5461 gtcgacctct agctagagct tggcgtaatc atggtcatag ctgtttcctg tgtgaaattg
     5521 ttatccgctc acaattccac acaacatacg agccggaagc ataaagtgta aagcctgggg
     5581 tgcctaatga gtgagctaac tcacattaat tgcgttgcgc tcactgcccg ctttccagtc
     5641 gggaaacctg tcgtgccagc tgcattaatg aatcggccaa cgcgcgggga gaggcggttt
     5701 gcgtattggg cgctcttccg cttcctcgct cactgactcg ctgcgctcgg tcgttcggct
     5761 gcggcgagcg gtatcagctc actcaaaggc ggtaatacgg ttatccacag aatcagggga
     5821 taacgcagga aagaacatgt gagcaaaagg ccagcaaaag gccaggaacc gtaaaaaggc
     5881 cgcgttgctg gcgtttttcc ataggctccg cccccctgac gagcatcaca aaaatcgacg
     5941 ctcaagtcag aggtggcgaa acccgacagg actataaaga taccaggcgt ttccccctgg
     6001 aagctccctc gtgcgctctc ctgttccgac cctgccgctt accggatacc tgtccgcctt
     6061 tctcccttcg ggaagcgtgg cgctttctca tagctcacgc tgtaggtatc tcagttcggt
     6121 gtaggtcgtt cgctccaagc tgggctgtgt gcacgaaccc cccgttcagc ccgaccgctg
     6181 cgccttatcc ggtaactatc gtcttgagtc caacccggta agacacgact tatcgccact
     6241 ggcagcagcc actggtaaca ggattagcag agcgaggtat gtaggcggtg ctacagagtt
     6301 cttgaagtgg tggcctaact acggctacac tagaagaaca gtatttggta tctgcgctct
     6361 gctgaagcca gttaccttcg gaaaaagagt tggtagctct tgatccggca aacaaaccac
     6421 cgctggtagc ggtttttttg tttgcaagca gcagattacg cgcagaaaaa aaggatctca
     6481 agaagatcct ttgatctttt ctacggggtc tgacgctcag tggaacgaaa actcacgtta
     6541 agggattttg gtcatgagat tatcaaaaag gatcttcacc tagatccttt taaattaaaa
     6601 atgaagtttt aaatcaatct aaagtatata tgagtaaact tggtctgaca gttaccaatg
     6661 cttaatcagt gaggcaccta tctcagcgat ctgtctattt cgttcatcca tagttgcctg
     6721 actccccgtc gtgtagataa ctacgatacg ggagggctta ccatctggcc ccagtgctgc
     6781 aatgataccg cgagacccac gctcaccggc tccagattta tcagcaataa accagccagc
     6841 cggaagggcc gagcgcagaa gtggtcctgc aactttatcc gcctccatcc agtctattaa
     6901 ttgttgccgg gaagctagag taagtagttc gccagttaat agtttgcgca acgttgttgc
     6961 cattgctaca ggcatcgtgg tgtcacgctc gtcgtttggt atggcttcat tcagctccgg
     7021 ttcccaacga tcaaggcgag ttacatgatc ccccatgttg tgcaaaaaag cggttagctc
     7081 cttcggtcct ccgatcgttg tcagaagtaa gttggccgca gtgttatcac tcatggttat
     7141 ggcagcactg cataattctc ttactgtcat gccatccgta agatgctttt ctgtgactgg
     7201 tgagtactca accaagtcat tctgagaata gtgtatgcgg cgaccgagtt gctcttgccc
     7261 ggcgtcaata cgggataata ccgcgccaca tagcagaact ttaaaagtgc tcatcattgg
     7321 aaaacgttct tcggggcgaa aactctcaag gatcttaccg ctgttgagat ccagttcgat
     7381 gtaacccact cgtgcaccca actgatcttc agcatctttt actttcacca gcgtttctgg
     7441 gtgagcaaaa acaggaaggc aaaatgccgc aaaaaaggga ataagggcga cacggaaatg
     7501 ttgaatactc atactcttcc tttttcaata ttattgaagc atttatcagg gttattgtct
     7561 catgagcgga tacatatttg aatgtattta gaaaaataaa caaatagggg ttccgcgcac
     7621 atttccccga aaagtgccac ctgacgtc
//
