LOCUS       Exported 7643 bp ds-DNA circular SYN 12-MAY-2021
DEFINITION  Bacterial and mammalian expression plasmid for near-infrared
            fluorescent Ca2+ indicator NIR-GECO1.
ACCESSION   .
VERSION     .
KEYWORDS    pDuEx2-NIR-GECO1
SOURCE      synthetic DNA construct
  ORGANISM  synthetic DNA construct
REFERENCE   1 (bases 1 to 7643)
  AUTHORS   Qian Y, Piatkevich KD, Mc Larney B, Abdelfattah AS, Mehta S, Murdock
            MH, Gottschalk S, Molina RS, Zhang W, Chen Y, Wu J, Drobizhev M,
            Hughes TE, Zhang J, Schreiter ER, Shoham S, Razansky D, Boyden ES,
            Campbell RE
  TITLE     A genetically encoded near-infrared fluorescent calcium ion
            indicator.
  JOURNAL   Nat Methods. 2019 Feb;16(2):171-174. doi: 10.1038/s41592-018-0294-6.
            Epub 2019 Jan 21.
  PUBMED    30664778
REFERENCE   2 (bases 1 to 7643)
  AUTHORS   .
  TITLE     Direct Submission
  JOURNAL   Exported May 12, 2021 from SnapGene Server 1.1.58
            http://www.snapgene.com
FEATURES             Location/Qualifiers
     source          1..7643
                     /organism="synthetic DNA construct"
                     /mol_type="other DNA"
     enhancer        1..380
                     /label=CMV enhancer
                     /note="human cytomegalovirus immediate early enhancer"
     promoter        381..584
                     /label=CMV promoter
                     /note="human cytomegalovirus (CMV) immediate early
                     promoter"
     primer_bind     535..555
                     /label=CMV-F
                     /note="Human CMV immediate early promoter, forward primer"
     CDS             2204..2221
                     /codon_start=1
                     /product="6xHis affinity tag"
                     /label=6xHis
                     /translation="HHHHHH"
     primer_bind     complement(3000..3017)
                     /label=BGH-rev
                     /note="Bovine growth hormone terminator, reverse primer.
                     Also called BGH reverse"
     polyA_signal    3006..3230
                     /label=bGH poly(A) signal
                     /note="bovine growth hormone polyadenylation signal"
     rep_origin      3276..3704
                     /direction=RIGHT
                     /label=f1 ori
                     /note="f1 bacteriophage origin of replication; arrow
                     indicates direction of (+) strand synthesis"
     primer_bind     complement(3363..3382)
                     /label=F1ori-R
                     /note="F1 origin, reverse primer"
     primer_bind     3573..3594
                     /label=F1ori-F
                     /note="F1 origin, forward primer"
     primer_bind     complement(3713..3733)
                     /label=pBABE 3'
                     /note="SV40 enhancer, reverse primer for pBABE vectors"
     promoter        3718..4047
                     /label=SV40 promoter
                     /note="SV40 enhancer and early promoter"
     rep_origin      3898..4033
                     /label=SV40 ori
                     /note="SV40 origin of replication"
     primer_bind     3960..3979
                     /label=SV40pro-F
                     /note="SV40 promoter/origin, forward primer"
     CDS             4114..4908
                     /codon_start=1
                     /gene="aph(3')-II (or nptII)"
                     /product="aminoglycoside phosphotransferase from Tn5"
                     /label=NeoR/KanR
                     /note="confers resistance to neomycin, kanamycin, and G418
                     (Geneticin(R))"
                     /translation="MIEQDGLHAGSPAAWVERLFGYDWAQQTIGCSDAAVFRLSAQGRP
                     VLFVKTDLSGALNELQDEAARLSWLATTGVPCAAVLDVVTEAGRDWLLLGEVPGQDLLS
                     SHLAPAEKVSIMADAMRRLHTLDPATCPFDHQAKHRIERARTRMEAGLVDQDDLDEEHQ
                     GLAPAELFARLKARMPDGEDLVVTHGDACLPNIMVENGRFSGFIDCGRLGVADRYQDIA
                     LATRDIAEELGGEWADRFLVLYGIAAPDSQRIAFYRLLDEFF"
     primer_bind     complement(4168..4187)
                     /label=Neo-R
                     /note="Neomycin resistance gene, reverse primer"
     primer_bind     4778..4797
                     /label=Neo-F
                     /note="Neomycin resistance gene, forward primer"
     polyA_signal    5082..5203
                     /label=SV40 poly(A) signal
                     /note="SV40 polyadenylation signal"
     primer_bind     complement(5119..5138)
                     /label=SV40pA-R
                     /note="SV40 polyA, reverse primer"
     primer_bind     5173..5192
                     /label=EBV-rev
                     /note="SV40 polyA terminator, reverse primer"
     primer_bind     complement(5252..5268)
                     /label=M13 rev
                     /note="common sequencing primer, one of multiple similar
                     variants"
     primer_bind     complement(5252..5268)
                     /label=M13 Reverse
                     /note="In lacZ gene. Also called M13-rev"
     primer_bind     complement(5265..5287)
                     /label=M13/pUC Reverse
                     /note="In lacZ gene"
     protein_bind    5276..5292
                     /label=lac operator
                     /bound_moiety="lac repressor encoded by lacI"
                     /note="The lac repressor binds to the lac operator to
                     inhibit transcription in E. coli. This inhibition can be
                     relieved by adding lactose or
                     isopropyl-beta-D-thiogalactopyranoside (IPTG)."
     promoter        complement(5300..5330)
                     /label=lac promoter
                     /note="promoter for the E. coli lac operon"
     protein_bind    5345..5366
                     /label=CAP binding site
                     /bound_moiety="E. coli catabolite activator protein"
                     /note="CAP binding activates transcription in the presence
                     of cAMP."
     primer_bind     complement(5483..5500)
                     /label=L4440
                     /note="L4440 vector, forward primer"
     rep_origin      complement(5654..6242)
                     /direction=LEFT
                     /label=ori
                     /note="high-copy-number ColE1/pMB1/pBR322/pUC origin of
                     replication"
     primer_bind     complement(5734..5753)
                     /label=pBR322ori-F
                     /note="pBR322 origin, forward primer"
     CDS             complement(6413..7273)
                     /codon_start=1
                     /gene="bla"
                     /product="beta-lactamase"
                     /label=AmpR
                     /note="confers resistance to ampicillin, carbenicillin, and
                     related antibiotics"
                     /translation="MSIQHFRVALIPFFAAFCLPVFAHPETLVKVKDAEDQLGARVGYI
                     ELDLNSGKILESFRPEERFPMMSTFKVLLCGAVLSRIDAGQEQLGRRIHYSQNDLVEYS
                     PVTEKHLTDGMTVRELCSAAITMSDNTAANLLLTTIGGPKELTAFLHNMGDHVTRLDRW
                     EPELNEAIPNDERDTTMPVAMATTLRKLLTGELLTLASRQQLIDWMEADKVAGPLLRSA
                     LPAGWFIADKSGAGERGSRGIIAALGPDGKPSRIVVIYTTGSQATMDERNRQIAEIGAS
                     LIKHW"
     primer_bind     7036..7055
                     /label=Amp-R
                     /note="Ampicillin resistance gene, reverse primer"
     promoter        complement(7274..7378)
                     /gene="bla"
                     /label=AmpR promoter
     primer_bind     complement(7453..7472)
                     /label=pRS-marker
                     /note="pRS vectors, use to sequence yeast selectable
                     marker"
ORIGIN
        1 gacattgatt attgactagt tattaatagt aatcaattac ggggtcatta gttcatagcc
       61 catatatgga gttccgcgtt acataactta cggtaaatgg cccgcctggc tgaccgccca
      121 acgacccccg cccattgacg tcaataatga cgtatgttcc catagtaacg ccaataggga
      181 ctttccattg acgtcaatgg gtggagtatt tacggtaaac tgcccacttg gcagtacatc
      241 aagtgtatca tatgccaagt acgcccccta ttgacgtcaa tgacggtaaa tggcccgcct
      301 ggcattatgc ccagtacatg accttatggg actttcctac ttggcagtac atctacgtat
      361 tagtcatcgc tattaccatg gtgatgcggt tttggcagta catcaatggg cgtggatagc
      421 ggtttgactc acggggattt ccaagtctcc accccattga cgtcaatggg agtttgtttt
      481 ggcaccaaaa tcaacgggac tttccaaaat gtcgtaacaa ctccgcccca ttgacgcaaa
      541 tgggcggtag gcgtgtacgg tgggaggtct atataagcag agctctctgg ctaactagag
      601 aacccactgc ttactggtcc ggattcaatt aatcatcggc tcgtataata tacccgtttt
      661 tttgggctag aaataatttt gtctaacttt aagaaggaga tatctcgaga tgtcggtacc
      721 gctgactacc tcagcattcg gccacgcgtt tctggctaac tgtgaacgtg agcagatcca
      781 cctggcgggc tccattcagc cgcacggtat cctgctggct gttaaagagc ctgacaacgt
      841 ggtgatccag gcttctatta acgctgcgga gttcctgaac accaactttg ttgttggccg
      901 tccgctgcgt gacctgggcg gcgatctgcc tttgcagatc ctgccgcacc tgaacggccc
      961 gctgcacctg gctccgatga ccctgcgttg tactgtgggt tctccgccgc gtcgtgtgga
     1021 ctgtaccatt catcgaccgt ctaacggcgg cctgatcgta gaactggaac cagcaaccaa
     1081 ggccactaac attgcgccgg ctctggtcgg tgcgcttcat cgtatcactt cttcatcctc
     1141 cctgatgggc ctgtgtgacg aaaccgcgac tattttccgt gagattactg gcttcgaccg
     1201 tgtgatggta atgcgtctcg gcgcgcttga cgatctgact gaagagcaga tcgcagagat
     1261 taaagaggct ttctccctat ttgacaagga cggggacggg acgataacaa ccaaggagct
     1321 ggggacggtg ttccggtctc tggggcagaa ccccacagaa gcagagctgc aggacatgat
     1381 caatgaagta gatgccgatg gcgacggcac attcgacttc cctgagttcc tgacgatgat
     1441 ggcaaggaaa atgaatgact cagacagtga agaggaaatt agagaagcgt tccgcgtgtt
     1501 tgataaggac ggcaatggct acatcggcgc agcagagctt cgccacgtga tgacagacct
     1561 tggtgagaag ttaactgatg aggaggttga tgaaatgatc agggtagcag acaacgatgg
     1621 ggatggtcag gtaaactacg aagagtttgt acaaatgatg acagcgaagg gtggcggagg
     1681 ttctgtagat tcatcacgtc gtaagtggaa taaggcaggt cacgcagtca gagctatagg
     1741 tcggctgagc tcgcgtaggc atgatttgct gtccgaatgt cgtcgtgcgg acctggaagc
     1801 gttcctgggt aaccgctacc cggcgtctac tattccgcag atcgctcgtc gcctgtacga
     1861 acttaaccgt gttcgcctgc tggtagatgt gaactatact ccggttccgc tacagccgcg
     1921 catcagcccg ctgaacggtc gtgatctgga tatgtccctg tcttgcctgc gctctatgtc
     1981 cccgatccac cagaaataca tgcaggacat gggcgttggc gcaaccctgg tttgctctct
     2041 gatggtgtct ggtcgtctgt ggggtctgat cgtttgccac cactacgaac cgcgcttcgt
     2101 tccgtcccac attcgcgctg ctggcgaagc gctggcggaa acttgtgcga accgcatcgc
     2161 gacgctggag agctttgcac agtctcagtc caaatgaaag cttcatcatc accatcacca
     2221 ttgaaagaag gagatataca tacccatgag tgtcaactta gcttcccagt tgcgggaagg
     2281 gacgaaaaaa tcccactcca tggcggagaa cgtcggcttt gtcaaatgct tcctcaaggg
     2341 cgttgtcgag aaaaattcct accgtaagct ggttggcaat ctctactttg tctacagtgc
     2401 catggaagag gaaatggcaa aatttaagga ccatcccatc ctcagccaca tttacttccc
     2461 cgaactcaac cgcaaacaaa gcctagagca agacctgcaa ttctattacg gctccaactg
     2521 gcggcaagaa gtgaaaattt ctgccgctgg ccaagcctat gtggaccgag tccggcaagt
     2581 ggccgctacg gcccctgaat tgttggtggc ccattcctac acccgttacc tgggggatct
     2641 ttccggcggt caaattctca agaaaattgc ccaaaatgcc atgaatctcc acgatggtgg
     2701 cacagctttc tatgaatttg ccgacattga tgacgaaaag gcttttaaaa atacctaccg
     2761 tcaagctatg aatgatctgc ccattgacca agccaccgcc gaacggattg tggatgaagc
     2821 caatgacgcc tttgccatga acatgaaaat gttcaacgaa cttgaaggca acctgatcaa
     2881 ggcgatcggc attatggtgt tcaacagcct cacccgtcgc cgcagtcaag gcagcaccga
     2941 agttggcctc gccacctccg aaggctaatc tagagggccc gtttaaaccc gctgatcagc
     3001 ctcgactgtg ccttctagtt gccagccatc tgttgtttgc ccctcccccg tgccttcctt
     3061 gaccctggaa ggtgccactc ccactgtcct ttcctaataa aatgaggaaa ttgcatcgca
     3121 ttgtctgagt aggtgtcatt ctattctggg gggtggggtg gggcaggaca gcaaggggga
     3181 ggattgggaa gacaatagca ggcatgctgg ggatgcggtg ggctctatgg cttctgaggc
     3241 ggaaagaacc agctggggct ctagggggta tccccnnnnn nnnnnnnnnn nnnnnnnnnn
     3301 nnnnnnnnnn nnnnnnnnnn nnnnnnnnnn nnnnnnnnnn nnnnnnnnnn nnnnnnnnnn
     3361 nnnnnnnnnn nnnnnnnnnn nnnnnnnnnn nnnnnnnnnc nnnnnnnnnn nnnnnnnnnn
     3421 nnnnnnnnnn nnnnnnnnnn nnnnnnnnnn nnnnnnnnnn nnnnnnnnnn nnnnnnnnnn
     3481 nnnnnnnnnn nannnnnnnn nnnnnnnnnn nnnnnnnnnn nnnnnnnnnn nnnnnnnnnn
     3541 ncctttgacg ttggagtcca cgttctttaa tagtggactc ttgttccaaa ctggaacaac
     3601 actcaaccct atctcggtct attcttttga tttataaggg attttgccga tttcggccta
     3661 ttggttaaaa aatgagctga tttaacaaaa atttaacgcg aattaattct gtggaatgtg
     3721 tgtcagttag ggtgtggaaa gtccccaggc tccccagcag gcagaagtat gcaaagcatg
     3781 catctcaatt agtcagcaac caggtgtgga aagtccccag gctccccagc aggcagaagt
     3841 atgcaaagca tgcatctcaa ttagtcagca accatagtcc cgcccctaac tccgcccatc
     3901 ccgcccctaa ctccgcccag ttccgcccat tctccgcccc atggctgact aatttttttt
     3961 atttatgcag aggccgaggc cgcctctgcc tctgagctat tccagaagta gtgaggaggc
     4021 ttttttggag gcctaggctt ttgcaaaaag ctcccgggag cttgtatatc cattttcgga
     4081 tctgatcaag agacaggatg aggatcgttt cgcatgattg aacaagatgg attgcacgca
     4141 ggttctccgg ccgcttgggt ggagaggcta ttcggctatg actgggcaca acagacaatc
     4201 ggctgctctg atgccgccgt gttccggctg tcagcgcagg ggcgcccggt tctttttgtc
     4261 aagaccgacc tgtccggtgc cctgaatgaa ctgcaggacg aggcagcgcg gctatcgtgg
     4321 ctggccacga cgggcgttcc ttgcgcagct gtgctcgacg ttgtcactga agcgggaagg
     4381 gactggctgc tattgggcga agtgccgggg caggatctcc tgtcatctca ccttgctcct
     4441 gccgagaaag tatccatcat ggctgatgca atgcggcggc tgcatacgct tgatccggct
     4501 acctgcccat tcgaccacca agcgaaacat cgcatcgagc gagcacgtac tcggatggaa
     4561 gccggtcttg tcgatcagga tgatctggac gaagagcatc aggggctcgc gccagccgaa
     4621 ctgttcgcca ggctcaaggc gcgcatgccc gacggcgagg atctcgtcgt gacccatggc
     4681 gatgcctgct tgccgaatat catggtggaa aatggccgct tttctggatt catcgactgt
     4741 ggccggctgg gtgtggcgga ccgctatcag gacatagcgt tggctacccg tgatattgct
     4801 gaagagcttg gcggcgaatg ggctgaccgc ttcctcgtgc tttacggtat cgccgctccc
     4861 gattcgcagc gcatcgcctt ctatcgcctt cttgacgagt tcttctgagc gggactctgg
     4921 ggttcgaaat gaccgaccaa gcgacgccca acctgccatc acgagatttc gattccaccg
     4981 ccgccttcta tgaaaggttg ggcttcggaa tcgttttccg ggacgccggc tggatgatcc
     5041 tccagcgcgg ggatctcatg ctggagttct tcgcccaccc caacttgttt attgcagctt
     5101 ataatggtta caaataaagc aatagcatca caaatttcac aaataaagca tttttttcac
     5161 tgcattctag ttgtggtttg tccaaactca tcaatgtatc ttatcatgtc tgtataccgt
     5221 cgacctctag ctagagcttg gcgtaatcat ggtcatagct gtttcctgtg tgaaattgtt
     5281 atccgctcac aattccacac aacatacgag ccggaagcat aaagtgtaaa gcctggggtg
     5341 cctaatgagt gagctaactc acattaattg cgttgcgctc actgcccgct ttccagtcgg
     5401 gaaacctgtc gtgccagctg cattaatgaa tcggccaacg cgcggggaga ggcggtttgc
     5461 gtattgggcg ctcttccgct tcctcgctca ctgactcgct gcgctcggtc gttcggctgc
     5521 ggcgagcggt atcagctcac tcaaaggcgg taatacggtt atccacagaa tcaggggata
     5581 acgcaggaaa gaacatgtga gcaaaaggcc agcaaaaggc caggaaccgt aaaaaggccg
     5641 cgttgctggc gtttttccat aggctccgcc cccctgacga gcatcacaaa aatcgacgct
     5701 caagtcagag gtggcgaaac ccgacaggac tataaagata ccaggcgttt ccccctggaa
     5761 gctccctcgt gcgctctcct gttccgaccc tgccgcttac cggatacctg tccgcctttc
     5821 tcccttcggg aagcgtggcg ctttctcata gctcacgctg taggtatctc agttcggtgt
     5881 aggtcgttcg ctccaagctg ggctgtgtgc acgaaccccc cgttcagccc gaccgctgcg
     5941 ccttatccgg taactatcgt cttgagtcca acccggtaag acacgactta tcgccactgg
     6001 cagcagccac tggtaacagg attagcagag cgaggtatgt aggcggtgct acagagttct
     6061 tgaagtggtg gcctaactac ggctacacta gaagaacagt atttggtatc tgcgctctgc
     6121 tgaagccagt taccttcgga aaaagagttg gtagctcttg atccggcaaa caaaccaccg
     6181 ctggtagcgg tggttttttt gtttgcaagc agcagattac gcgcagaaaa aaaggatctc
     6241 aagaagatcc tttgatcttt tctacggggt ctgacgctca gtggaacgaa aactcacgtt
     6301 aagggatttt ggtcatgaga ttatcaaaaa ggatcttcac ctagatcctt ttaaattaaa
     6361 aatgaagttt taaatcaatc taaagtatat atgagtaaac ttggtctgac agttaccaat
     6421 gcttaatcag tgaggcacct atctcagcga tctgtctatt tcgttcatcc atagttgcct
     6481 gactccccgt cgtgtagata actacgatac gggagggctt accatctggc cccagtgctg
     6541 caatgatacc gcgagaccca cgctcaccgg ctccagattt atcagcaata aaccagccag
     6601 ccggaagggc cgagcgcaga agtggtcctg caactttatc cgcctccatc cagtctatta
     6661 attgttgccg ggaagctaga gtaagtagtt cgccagttaa tagtttgcgc aacgttgttg
     6721 ccattgctac aggcatcgtg gtgtcacgct cgtcgtttgg tatggcttca ttcagctccg
     6781 gttcccaacg atcaaggcga gttacatgat cccccatgtt gtgcaaaaaa gcggttagct
     6841 ccttcggtcc tccgatcgtt gtcagaagta agttggccgc agtgttatca ctcatggtta
     6901 tggcagcact gcataattct cttactgtca tgccatccgt aagatgcttt tctgtgactg
     6961 gtgagtactc aaccaagtca ttctgagaat agtgtatgcg gcgaccgagt tgctcttgcc
     7021 cggcgtcaat acgggataat accgcgccac atagcagaac tttaaaagtg ctcatcattg
     7081 gaaaacgttc ttcggggcga aaactctcaa ggatcttacc gctgttgaga tccagttcga
     7141 tgtaacccac tcgtgcaccc aactgatctt cagcatcttt tactttcacc agcgtttctg
     7201 ggtgagcaaa aacaggaagg caaaatgccg caaaaaaggg aataagggcg acacggaaat
     7261 gttgaatact catactcttc ctttttcaat attattgaag catttatcag ggttattgtc
     7321 tcatgagcgg atacatattt gaatgtattt agaaaaataa acaaataggg gttccgcgca
     7381 catttccccg aaaagtgcca cctgacgtcg acggatcggg agatctcccg atcccctatg
     7441 gtgcactctc agtacaatct gctctgatgc cgcatagtta agccagtatc tgctccctgc
     7501 ttgtgtgttg gaggtcgctg agtagtgcgc gagcaaaatt taagctacaa caaggcaagg
     7561 cttgaccgac aattgcatga agaatctgct tagggttagg cgttttgcgc tgcttcgcga
     7621 tgtacgggcc agatatacgc gtt
//
